>Addgene plasmid #147636 | pAc5.1B-lambdaN-HA-HsTNRC6C_1207-1609-M2WA-CIM1-2mut-F1389A_T | depositor full sequence | sequence record 290083 | Full Sequence
CTTCAAGGAATTAATTCTATATTCTAAAAACACAAATGATACTTCTAAAAAAAATCATGAATGGCATCAA
CTCTGAATCAAATCTTTGCAGATGCACCTACTTCTCATTTCCACTGTCACATCATTTTTCCAGATCTCGC
TGCCTGTTATGTGGCCCACAAACCAAGACACGTTTTATGGCCATTAAAGCTGGCTGATCGTCGCCAAACA
CCAAATACATATCAATATGTACATTCGAGAAAGAAGCGATCAAAGAAGCGTCTTCGGGCGAGTAGGAGAA
TGCGGAGGAGAAGGAGAACGAGCTGATCTAGTATCTCTCCACAATCCAATGCCAACTGACCAACTGGCCA
TATTCGGAGCAATTTGAAGCCAATTTCCATCGCCTGGCGATCGCTCCATTCTTGGCTATATGTTTTTCAC
CGTTCCCGGGGCCATTTTCAAAGACTCGTCGGTAAGATAAGATTGTGTCACTCGCTGTCTCTCTTCATTT
GTCGAAGAATGCTGAGGAATTTCGCGATGACGTCGGCGAGTATTTTGAAGAATGAGAATAATTTGTATTT
ATACGAAAATCAGTTAGTGGAATTTTCTACAAAAACATGTTATCTATAGATAATTTTGTTGCAAAATATG
TTGACTATGACAAAGATTGTATGTATATACCTTTAATGTATTCTCATTTTCTTATGTATTTATAATGGCA
ATGATGATACTGATGATATTTTAAGATGATGCCAGACCACAGGCTGATTTCTGCGTCTTTTGCCGAACGC
AGTGCATGTGCGGTTGTTGTTTTTTGGAATAGTTTCAATTTTCGGACTGTCCGCTTTGATTTCAGTTTCT
TGGCTTATTCAAAAAGCAAAGTAAAGCCAAAAAAGCGAGATGGCAATACCAAATGCGGCAAAACGGTAGT
GGAAGGAAAGGGGTGCGGGGCAGCGGAAGGAAGGGTGGGGCGGGGCGTGGCGGGGTCTGTGGCTGGGCGC
GACGTCACCGACGTTGGAGCCACTCCTTTGACCATGTGTGCGTGTGTGTATTATTCGTGTCTCGCCACTC
GCCGGTTGTTTTTTTCTTTTTATCTCGCTCTCTCTAGCGCCATCTCGTACGCATGCTCAACGCACCGCAT
GTTGCCGTGTCCTTTATGCGTCATTTTGGCTCGAAATAGGCAATTATTTAAACAAAGATTAGTCAACGAA
AACGCTAAAATAAATAAGTCTACAATATGGTTACTTATTGCCATGTGTGTGCAGCCAACGATAGCAACAA
AAGCAACAACACAGTGGCTTTCCCTCTTTCACTTTTTGTTTGCAAGCGCGTGCGAGCAAGACGGCACGAC
CGGCAAACGCAATTACGCTGACAAAGAGCAGACGAAGTTTTGGCCGAAAAACATCAAGGCGCCTGATACG
AATGCATTTGCAATAACAATTGCGATATTTAATATTGTTTATGAAGCTGTTTGACTTCAAAACACACAAA
AAAAAAAATAAAACAAATTATTTGAAAGAGAATTAGGAATCGGACAGCTTATCGTTACGGGCTAACAGCA
CACCGAGACGAAATAGCTTACCTGACGTCACAGCCTCTGGAAGAACTGCCGCCAAGCAGAGAGAGAGAGA
AAAAGAGGGAGAGCAGCTTAGACCGCATGTGCTTGTGTGTGAGGCGTCTCTCTCTTCGTCTCCTGTTTGC
GCAAACGCATAGACTGCACTGAGAAAATCGATTACCTATTTTTTATGAATGAATATTTGCACTATTACTA
TTCAAAACTATTAAGATAGCAATCACATTCAATAGCCAAATACTATACCACCTGAGCGATGCAACGAAAT
GATCAATTTGAGCAAAAATGCTGCATATTTAGGACGGCATCATTATAGAAATGCTTCTTGCTGTGTACTT
TTCTCTCGTCTGGCAGCTGTTTCGCCGTTATTGTTAAAACCGGCTTAAGTTAGGTGTGTTTTCTACGACT
AGTGATGCCCCTACTAGAAGATGTGTGTTGCACAAATGTCCCTGAATAACCAATTTGAAGTGCAGATAGC
AGTAAACGTAAGCTAATATGAATATTATTTAACTGTAATGTTTTAATATCGCTGGACATTACTAATAAAC
CCACTATAAACACATGTACATATGTATGTTTTGGCATACAATGAGTAGTTGGGGAAAAAATGTGTAAAAG
CACCGTGACCATCACAGCATAAAGATAACCAGCTGAAGTATCGAATATGAGTAACCCCCAAATTGAATCA
CATGCCGCAACTGATAGGACCCATGGAAGTACACTCTTCATGGCGATATACAAGACACACACAAGCACGA
ACACCCAGTTGCGGAGGAAATTCTCCGTAAATGAAAACCCAATCGGCGAACAATTCATACCCATATATGG
TAAAAGTTTTGAACGCGACTTGAGAGCGGAGAGCATTGCGGCTGATAAGGTTTTAGCGCTAAGCGGGCTT
TATAAAACGGGCTGCGGGACCAGTTTTCATATCACTACCGTTTGAGTTCTTGTGCTGTGTGGATACTCCT
CCCGACACAAAGCCGCTCCATCAGCCAGCAGTCGTCTAATCCAGAGACCCCGGATCGGGGTACCAACATG
GACGCACAAACACGACGACGTGAGCGTCGCGCTGAGAAACAAGCTCAATGGAAAGCTGCAAACGGTGGAT
CTCCTCCACATATGGCTTACCCATACGATGTTCCAGATTACGCTCCTCCAAGCTTGAATTCTGCAGATAT
CCAGCACAGTGGCGGCCGCGCCCAGGCCCTGCTCGTGAAGCAGCCACCGCGGCAGCCGCCCCCGCGGCGC
CTGTCTCTGCACCCCTCTGCAGGCAAATCGGCCATGGACAGCTTCCCCTCGCACCCACAGACTCCCGGCC
TACCTGACCTGCAGACCAAAGAGCAGCAGTCTTCACCCAACACCTTTGCTCCTTACCCTCTCGCTGGACT
GAACCCAAACATGAATGTCAACAGCATGGACATGACCGGTGGCTTGTCGGTGAAGGACCCATCCCAGTCC
CAGTCACGCCTCCCCCAGTGGACGCACCCCAACTCCATGGATAACTTGCCCAGTGCCGCTTCCCCCCTGG
AGCAGAACCCTAGCAAGCATGGTGCTATCCCTGGAGGTCTAAGCATTGGGCCTCCAGGTAAGTCCTCCAT
TGATGACTCCTATGGCCGGTACGATTTAATCCAGAACAGTGAGTCACCAGCCAGTCCTCCCGTAGCTGTT
CCCCATAGCTGGTCACGTGCCAAATCTGACAGTGATAAAATCTCAAATGGCTCTAGCATCAACTGGCCCC
CAGAAGCCCATCCGGGAGTTCCATGGAAAGGACTGCAGAATATTGACCCTGAGAATGACCCTGACGTCAC
TCCTGGCAGTGTCCCCACTGGGCCTACCATCAACACCACCATCCAGGATGTCAACCGCTACCTCCTCAAG
AGTGGAGGTAAACTGTCAGACATCAAATCGACGGCGTCCTCTGGCCCTACCTCCCACACGCAAGCCTCTC
TGTCTCATGAACTAGCGAAGGTGCCCAGAAACAGTACTGCACCCACGAGGCCACCTCCAGGGTTAACCAA
TCCCAAGCCCTCCTCCACCGCGGGTGCCAGCCCCCTCGGCGCGACCAGCTCCTACTCCTCGGGTTCTGCC
GCGAGCACCGACACCTCAGGAAGAACCAGCAGCTGGCTCGTTCTTCGAAACCTCACTCCCCAGATTGATG
GTTCTACACTGCGGACATTGTGTTTGCAACATGGGCCTCTTATCACATTCCACCTGAATCTGACTCAAGG
CAATGCTGTGGTCCGGTACAGCTCCAAGGAGGAGGCTGCCAAGGCCCAGAAGTCTCTGCACATGTGCGTC
CTGGGAAACACTACCATCCTGGCCGAGTTCGCTGGTGAAGAAGAAGTGAATCGCTTCTTAGCCCAAGGCC
AGGCGCTGCCACCCACTTCCAGCTGGCAGTCCAGCAGCGCGTCCAGCCAGCCGCGGCTCAGCGCAGCGGG
CAGCTCCCATGGCCTGGTACGCAGCGACGCTGGCCACTGGAACGCCCCGTGCCTGGGTGGCAAGGGGAGC
AGTGAGCTGGCGGCGGCCGGGGTGCCCCAGTACTCCAGCAGCGCGGCGGCCCCGCCCAGCGCCGACGACA
GCAGGGTGATAGGCAGCCCCACGCCGCTAACCACCCTGCTGCCTGGGGACCTGCTCAGCGGGGAGTCCCT
GTAGTCTAGAGGGCCCGCGGTTCGAAGGTAAGCCTATCCCTAACCCTCTCCTCGGTCTCGATTCTACGCG
TACCGGTCATCATCACCATCACCATTGAGTTTAAACCCGCTGATCAGCCTCGACTGTGCCTTCTAAGGCC
TGAGCTCGCTGATCAGCCTCGATCGAGGATCCAGACATGATAAGATACATTGATGAGTTTGGACAAACCA
CAACTAGAATGCAGTGAAAAAAATGCTTTATTTGTGAAATTTGTGATGCTATTGCTTTATTTGTAACCAT
TATAAGCTGCAATAAACAAGTTAACAACAACAATTGCATTCATTTTATGTTTCAGGTTCAGGGGGAGGTG
TGGGAGGTTTTTTAAAGCAAGTAAAACCTCTACAAATGTGGTATGGCTGATTATGATCAGTCGACCGATG
CCCTTGAGAGCCTTCAACCCAGTCAGCTCCTTCCGGTGGGCGCGGGGCATGACTATCGTCGCCGCACTTA
TGACTGTCTTCTTTATCATGCAACTCGTAGGACAGGTGCCGGCAGCGCTCTGGGTCATTTTCGGCGAGGA
CCGCTTTCGCTGGAGCGCGACGATGATCGGCCTGTCGCTTGCGGTATTCGGAATCTTGCACGCCCTCGCT
CAAGCCTTCGTCACTGGTCCCGCCACCAAACGTTTCGGCGAGAAGCAGGCCATTATCGCCGGCATGGCGG
CCGACGCGCTGGGCTACGTCTTGCTGGCGTTCGCGACGCGAGGCTGGATGGCCTTCCCCATTATGATTCT
TCTCGCTTCCGGCGGCATCGGGATGCCCGCGTTGCAGGCCATGCTGTCCAGGCAGGTAGATGACGACCAT
CAGGGACAGCTTCAAGGATCGCTCGCGGCTCTTACCAGCCAGCAAAAGGCCAGGAACCGTAAAAAGGCCG
CGTTGCTGGCGTTTTTCCATAGGCTCCGCCCCCCTGACGAGCATCACAAAAATCGACGCTCAAGTCAGAG
GTGGCGAAACCCGACAGGACTATAAAGATACCAGGCGTTTCCCCCTGGAAGCTCCCTCGTGCGCTCTCCT
GTTCCGACCCTGCCGCTTACCGGATACCTGTCCGCCTTTCTCCCTTCGGGAAGCGTGGCGCTTTCTCAAT
GCTCACGCTGTAGGTATCTCAGTTCGGTGTAGGTCGTTCGCTCCAAGCTGGGCTGTGTGCACGAACCCCC
CGTTCAGCCCGACCGCTGCGCCTTATCCGGTAACTATCGTCTTGAGTCCAACCCGGTAAGACACGACTTA
TCGCCACTGGCAGCAGCCACTGGTAACAGGATTAGCAGAGCGAGGTATGTAGGCGGTGCTACAGAGTTCT
TGAAGTGGTGGCCTAACTACGGCTACACTAGAAGGACAGTATTTGGTATCTGCGCTCTGCTGAAGCCAGT
TACCTTCGGAAAAAGAGTTGGTAGCTCTTGATCCGGCAAACAAACCACCGCTGGTAGCGGTGGTTTTTTT
GTTTGCAAGCAGCAGATTACGCGCAGAAAAAAAGGATCTCAAGAAGATCCTTTGATCTTTTCTACGGGGT
CTGACGCTCAGTGGAACGAAAACTCACGTTAAGGGATTTTGGTCATGAGATTATCAAAAAGGATCTTCAC
CTAGATCCTTTTAAATTAAAAATGAAGTTTTAAATCAATCTAAAGTATATATGAGTAAACTTGGTCTGAC
AGTTACCAATGCTTAATCAGTGAGGCACCTATCTCAGCGATCTGTCTATTTCGTTCATCCATAGTTGCCT
GACTCCCCGTCGTGTAGATAACTACGATACGGGAGGGCTTACCATCTGGCCCCAGTGCTGCAATGATACC
GCGAGACCCACGCTCACCGGCTCCAGATTTATCAGCAATAAACCAGCCAGCCGGAAGGGCCGAGCGCAGA
AGTGGTCCTGCAACTTTATCCGCCTCCATCCAGTCTATTAATTGTTGCCGGGAAGCTAGAGTAAGTAGTT
CGCCAGTTAATAGTTTGCGCAACGTTGTTGCCATTGCTGCAGGCATCGTGGTGTCACGCTCGTCGTTTGG
TATGGCTTCATTCAGCTCCGGTTCCCAACGATCAAGGCGAGTTACATGATCCCCCATGTTGTGCAAAAAA
GCGGTTAGCTCCTTCGGTCCTCCGATCGTTGTCAGAAGTAAGTTGGCCGCAGTGTTATCACTCATGGTTA
TGGCAGCACTGCATAATTCTCTTACTGTCATGCCATCCGTAAGATGCTTTTCTGTGACTGGTGAGTACTC
AACCAAGTCATTCTGAGAATAGTGTATGCGGCGACCGAGTTGCTCTTGCCCGGCGTCAACACGGGATAAT
ACCGCGCCACATAGCAGAACTTTAAAAGTGCTCATCATTGGAAAACGTTCTTCGGGGCGAAAACTCTCAA
GGATCTTACCGCTGTTGAGATCCAGTTCGATGTAACCCACTCGTGCACCCAACTGATCTTCAGCATCTTT
TACTTTCACCAGCGTTTCTGGGTGAGCAAAAACAGGAAGGCAAAATGCCGCAAAAAAGGGAATAAGGGCG
ACACGGAAATGTTGAATACTCATACTCTTCCTTTTTCAATATTATTGAAGCATTTATCAGGGTTATTGTC
TCATGAGCGGATACATATTTGAATGTATTTAGAAAAATAAACAAATAGGGGTTCCGCGCACATTTCCCCG
AAAAGTGCCACCTGACGTCTAAGAAACCATTATTATCATGACATTAACCTATAAAAATAGGCGTATCACG
AGGCCCTTTCGT
Features (pLannotate 1.2.2; 11 found; start..end, strand, type, name):
     56..2568    +  promoter       Ac5 promoter: Drosophila melanogaster actin 5C promoter
   2588..2653    +  CDS            N (fragment): REGN_LAMBD - Experimental evidence at protein level: Swiss-Prot protein existence level 1. Plays a role as a transcriptional antitermination factor that allows the virus to initiate its lytic phase. Activates expression of the delayed viral early genes by modifying host RNA polymerase (RNAP) into a form that is resistant to termination signals. This antitermination function requires the host NusA protein which serves to stabilize the interaction between antitermination protein N and host RNA polymerase. From Escherichia phage lambda (Bacteriophage lambda).
   2678..2704    +  CDS            3xHA (fragment): three tandem HA epitope tags
   2750..4201    +  CDS            TNRC6C (fragment): TNR6C_HUMAN - Also known as KIAA1582. Experimental evidence at protein level: Swiss-Prot protein existence level 1. Plays a role in RNA-mediated gene silencing by micro-RNAs (miRNAs). Required for miRNA-dependent translational repression of complementary mRNAs by argonaute family proteins. As scaffoldng protein associates with argonaute proteins bound to partially complementary mRNAs and simultaneously can recruit CCR4-NOT and PAN deadenylase complexes. From Homo sapiens (Human).
   4227..4268    +  CDS            V5 tag: epitope tag from simian virus 5
   4368..4502    -  polyA_signal   SV40 poly(A) signal: SV40 polyadenylation signal
   4525..4609    -  CDS            large T antigen (fragment): large T antigen from SV40 (simian virus 40)
   4610..5080    +  CDS            TcR (fragment): tetracycline efflux protein; tet; confers resistance to tetracycline
   5124..5712    -  rep_origin     ori: high-copy-number ColE1/pMB1/pBR322/pUC origin of replication
   5883..6743    -  CDS            AmpR: β-lactamase; bla; confers resistance to ampicillin, carbenicillin, and related antibiotics
   6744..6848    -  promoter       AmpR promoter: bla
