[The description below was written by a language model from this plasmid's Addgene catalogue record and pLannotate feature annotations shown in this document.]
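Description:
pAc5.1B-lambdaN-HA-HsTNRC6C_1207-1609-M2WA-CIM1-2mut-F1389A_T is a 6,942 nt insect-cell expression plasmid. The catalogue lists its backbone as unknown, although the name and feature layout point to a pAc5.1B-type vector. It is propagated in E. coli through a ColE1/pUC-type origin and selected with ampicillin via the bla gene and its promoter. The repository records it as low copy, even though the annotated origin is of the high-copy class. Short fragments annotated as tetracycline resistance and SV40 large T antigen appear to be non-functional backbone remnants. No marker for selection in insect cells is annotated.

Expression is driven by the constitutive Drosophila melanogaster actin 5C promoter and terminated by an SV40 polyadenylation signal. The open reading frame begins with a short fragment of the bacteriophage lambda N protein, the peptide that binds BoxB RNA hairpins. This is followed by an HA epitope (a single-repeat-sized match to 3xHA) and then a fragment of human TNRC6C, a GW182-family protein that acts in miRNA-mediated silencing by bridging Argonaute proteins to the CCR4-NOT and PAN deadenylase complexes. According to the name, the fragment spans residues 1207–1609 and carries an M2 "WA" mutation set, mutations in the CIM-1 and CIM-2 motifs, and an F1389A substitution. The record does not define these changes further. A vector V5 tag lies downstream, but the record does not show whether it is translated in frame.

The lambdaN fusion suits tethering assays, in which the protein is recruited to a BoxB-containing reporter mRNA independently of miRNAs. The associated study examined how GW182 interactions with PABP and deadenylases contribute to translational repression and mRNA degradation, so this mutant presumably tests loss of those contacts.
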