Addgene plasmid #147636: pAc5.1B-lambdaN-HA-HsTNRC6C_1207-1609-M2WA-CIM1-2mut-F1389A_T
Purpose: Insect Expression of HsTNRC6C_1207-1609-M2WA-CIM1-2mut-F1389A
Depositing lab: Elisa Izaurralde. Depositing organization: Max Planck Institute for Developmental Biology. Publication: The interactions of GW182 proteins with PABP and deadenylases are required for both translational repression and degradation of miRNA targets. Huntzinger E, Kuzuoglu-Ozturk D, Braun JE, Eulalio A, Wohlbold L, Izaurralde E. Nucleic Acids Res. 2013 Jan;41(2):978-94. doi: 10.1093/nar/gks1078. Epub 2012 Nov 21. PubMed 23172285.
Backbone
  Vector backbone: Unknown
  Vector type: Insect Expression
Growth in bacteria
  Bacterial resistance: Ampicillin, 100 μg/mL
  Growth temperature: 37°C
  Growth strain: DH5alpha
  Copy number: Low Copy
Gene/Insert
  Gene/Insert name: HsTNRC6C_1207-1609-M2WA-CIM1-2mut-F1389A
  Species: H. sapiens (human)
  Entrez Gene: TNRC6C
  Cloning method: Unknown
Terms and licenses: Academic/Nonprofit Terms; Industry Terms: Not Available to Industry
Depositor comments: sequence given by NCBI: NM_018996.3 Plasmids from this collection were made available to the research community and donated after the lab closed. Please note that the sequence provided by the depositing laboratory may be theoretical/predicted or based on Sanger sequencing results. There may be discrepancies between sequencing results obtained by Addgene and the depositor sequence. If an Addgene verified sequence is not available, please contact before placing your order to request that our lab fully sequence the plasmid.
How to cite: pAc5.1B-lambdaN-HA-HsTNRC6C_1207-1609-M2WA-CIM1-2mut-F1389A_T was a gift from Elisa Izaurralde (Addgene plasmid # 147636 ; http://n2t.net/addgene:147636 ; RRID:Addgene_147636)
